Addgene plasmid #129839: pRDAX-336 N-Tag miRFP670[2] L32 {Esp3I(2x)} EGFP
Purpose: PPI (BiFC/TriFC) assay vector
Depositing lab: Gary Lewin. Depositing organization: Max-Delbrueck-Centrum fuer Molekulare Medizin (MDC).
Backbone
  Vector backbone: custom built
  Vector type: Mammalian Expression
Growth in bacteria
  Bacterial resistance: Ampicillin, 100 μg/mL
  Growth temperature: 37°C
  Growth strain: DH5alpha
  Copy number: High Copy
Gene/Insert
  Gene/Insert name: miRFP670
  Species: M. musculus (mouse)
  Cloning method: Restriction Enzyme; 5′ cloning site unknown (unknown if destroyed); 3′ cloning site unknown (unknown if destroyed)
Terms and licenses: Academic/Nonprofit Terms; Industry Terms: Not Available to Industry
How to cite: pRDAX-336 N-Tag miRFP670[2] L32 {Esp3I(2x)} EGFP was a gift from Gary Lewin (Addgene plasmid # 129839 ; http://n2t.net/addgene:129839 ; RRID:Addgene_129839)
