[The description below was written by a language model from this plasmid's Addgene catalogue record and pLannotate feature annotations shown in this document.]
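Description:
pRDAX-336 N-Tag miRFP670[2] L32 {Esp3I(2x)} EGFP is a custom-built, 6.6 kb mammalian expression plasmid designed as an acceptor vector for protein–protein interaction assays based on bimolecular or trimolecular fluorescence complementation (BiFC/TriFC). It is propagated in E. coli as a high-copy plasmid through a ColE1/pUC-type origin and is selected with ampicillin via the β-lactamase gene under its own promoter. No mammalian selection marker is annotated.

The expression unit is driven by the human CMV immediate-early enhancer and promoter, followed by a chimeric β-globin/immunoglobulin intron that promotes efficient processing of the transcript. The first open reading frame is annotated as a partial match to the near-infrared, biliverdin-dependent fluorescent protein emiRFP670. This fits the "[2]" in the name, which suggests that the plasmid carries one fragment of a split miRFP670 rather than the intact protein. The catalogue lists mouse as the insert species, whereas the annotation traces this protein to a Rhodopseudomonas palustris bacteriophytochrome.

Judging from the name, the fragment acts as an N-terminal tag joined through a linker (L32) to a pair of Esp3I sites. These would allow type IIS cloning of a gene of interest in frame, although neither the linker nor the sites are annotated in the feature table. Downstream, an EMCV IRES directs translation of EGFP from the same transcript, marking transfected cells independently of complementation. A second chimeric intron, a WPRE, and bGH and rabbit β-globin polyadenylation signals complete the cassette. Reconstituted near-infrared fluorescence would be expected only when a partner protein carrying the complementary fragment is co-expressed and brought into proximity.
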