Features (pLannotate 1.2.2; 16 found; start..end, strand, type, name):
    155..532     +  enhancer       CMV enhancer: human cytomegalovirus immediate early enhancer
    534..733     +  promoter       CMV promoter: human cytomegalovirus (CMV) immediate early promoter
    872..1004    +  intron         chimeric intron: chimera between introns from human β-globin and immunoglobulin heavy chain genes
   1031..1609    +  CDS            emiRFP670 (fragment): emiRFP670 is a basic (constitutively fluorescent) near ir fluorescent protein published in 2020, derived from Rhodopseudomonas palustris. It has low acid sensitivity. It requires the cofactor biliverdin for fluorescence.
   1747..2333    +  misc_feature   IRES2: internal ribosome entry site (IRES) of the encephalomyocarditis virus (EMCV)
   2334..3053    +  CDS            EGFP: the original enhanced GFP (Yang et al., 1996) mammalian codon-optimized
   3099..3231    +  intron         chimeric intron: chimera between introns from human β-globin and immunoglobulin heavy chain genes
   3240..3828    +  misc_feature   WPRE: woodchuck hepatitis virus posttranscriptional regulatory element
   3832..3848    +  misc_feature   MCS (fragment): pUC18/19 multiple cloning site
   3861..3972    +  polyA_signal   bGH poly(A) signal: bovine growth hormone polyadenylation signal
   4068..4086    -  promoter       T3 promoter: promoter for bacteriophage T3 RNA polymerase
   4145..4219    +  CDS            HBB (fragment): HBB_PONPY - Experimental evidence at transcript level: Swiss-Prot protein existence level 2. Involved in oxygen transport from the lung to the various peripheral tissues. From Pongo pygmaeus (Bornean orangutan).
   4290..4345    +  polyA_signal   β-globin poly(A) signal: rabbit β-globin polyadenylation signal (Gil and Proudfoot, 1987)
   4724..5312    -  rep_origin     ori: high-copy-number ColE1/pMB1/pBR322/pUC origin of replication
   5483..6343    -  CDS            AmpR: β-lactamase; bla; confers resistance to ampicillin, carbenicillin, and related antibiotics
   6344..6448    -  promoter       AmpR promoter: bla
>Addgene plasmid #129839 | pRDAX-336 N-Tag miRFP670[2] L32 {Esp3I(2x)} EGFP | addgene full sequence | sequence record 353891 | Addgene NGS Result
GCCTGCCTCCAGGCCTCAATATTGGCCATTAGCCATATTATTCATTGGTTATATAGCATAAATCAATATT
GGCTATTGGCCATTGCATACGTTGTATCTATATCATAATATGTACATTTATATTGGCTCATGTCCAATAT
GACCGCCATGTTGGCATTGATTATTGACTAGTTATTAATAGTAATCAATTACGGGGTCATTAGTTCATAG
CCCATATATGGAGTTCCGCGTTACATAACTTACGGTAAATGGCCCGCCTGGCTGACCGCCCAACGACCCC
CGCCCATTGACGTCAATAATGACGTATGTTCCCATAGTAACGCCAATAGGGACTTTCCATTGACGTCAAT
GGGTGGAGTATTTACGGTAAACTGCCCACTTGGCAGTACATCAAGTGTATCATATGCCAAGTCCGCCCCC
TATTGACGTCAATGACGGTAAATGGCCCGCCTGGCATTATGCCCAGTACATGACCTTACGGGACTTTCCT
ACTTGGCAGTACATCTACGTATTAGTCATCGCTATTACCATGGTGATGCGGTTTTGGCAGTACACCAATG
GGCGTGGATAGCGGTTTGACTCACGGGGATTTCCAAGTCTCCACCCCATTGACGTCAATGGGAGTTTGTT
TTGGCACCAAAATCAACGGGACTTTCCAAAATGTCGTAATAACCCCGCCCCGTTGACGCAAATGGGCGGT
AGGCGTGTACGGTGGGAGGTCTATATAAGCAGAGCTCGTTTAGTGAACCGTCAGATCACTAGAAGCTTTA
TTGCGGTAGTTTATCACAGTTAAATTGCTAACGCAGTCAGTGCTTCTGACACAACAGTCTCGAACTTAAG
CTGCAGAAGTTGGTCGTGAGGCACTGGGCAGGTAAGTATCAAGGTTACAAGACAGGTTTAAGGAGACCAA
TAGAAACTGGGCTTGTCGAGACAGAGAAGACTCTTGCGTTTCTGATAGGCACCTATTGGTCTTACTGACA
TCCACTTTGCCTTTCTCTCCACAGGTGTCCACTCCCAGGCCACCATGGGCAGAGCGGGACCCAGTATCGA
CCTGTCTGGGACACTCGCACCAGCACTGGAGCGCATAAGAACTGCTGGATCACTGAGGGCCCTCTGTGAC
GACACAGTCTTGCTCTTTCAGCAATGTACGGGCTATGATCGAGTGATGGTGTACCGATTCGACGAACAGG
GTCATGGTCTGGTCTTTTCCGAGTGTCACGTGCCTGGCCTGGAGAGCTACTTTGGCAACCGCTATCCCTC
TTCTACCGTACCCCAGATGGCCAGGCAACTTTACGTCCGGCAACGGGTCAGAGTGCTGGTGGATGTGACC
TACCAGCCTGTGCCACTCGAACCTCGGCTGAGCCCACTCACTGGACGGGATCTGGACATGAGCGGCTGCT
TCCTGAGGTCCATGTCACCTTGCCATCTGCAGTTCTTGAAGGACATGGGCGTTCGAGCCACACTCGCAGT
CTCACTGGTTGTAGGCGGGAAACTGTGGGGTCTTGTGGTGTGTCACCACTACCTTCCCAGGTTCATCCGG
TTCGAGTTGAGAGCCATCTGCAAACGTTTGGCCGAGAGAATAGCCACCCGCATTACTGCTCTGGAATCCG
ACGTGGGTGGCGGAGGGAGCGAAGGCGGCGGATCCGGAGGGCCTGGCTCTGGCGGAGAGGGGAGCGCTGG
AGGCGGGTCAGCCGGTGGTGGGAGTCGAGACGCCGAGGCACGCCGTCTCCTAAGAATTCAGATCCGCCCC
TCTCCCTCCCCCCCCCCTAACGTTACTGGCCGAAGCCGCTTGGAATAAGGCCGGTGTGCGTTTGTCTATA
TGTTATTTTCCACCATATTGCCGTCTTTTGGCAATGTGAGGGCCCGGAAACCTGGCCCTGTCTTCTTGAC
GAGCATTCCTAGGGGTCTTTCCCCTCTCGCCAAAGGAATGCAAGGTCTGTTGAATGTCGTGAAGGAAGCA
GTTCCTCTGGTAGCTTCTTGAAGACAAACAACGTCTGTAGCGACCCTTTGCAGGCAGCGGAACCCCCCAC
CTGGCGACAGGTGCCTCTGCGGCCAAAAGCCACGTGTATAAGATACACCTGCAAAGGCGGCACAACCCCA
GTGCCACGTTGTGAGTTGGATAGTTGTGGAAAGAGTCAAATGGCTCTCCTCAAGCGTATTCAACAAGGGG
CTGAAGGATGCCCAGAAGGTACCCCATTGTATGGGATCTGATCTGGGGCCTCGGTACACATGCTTTACAT
GTGTTTAGTCGAGGTTAAAAAAACGTCTAGGCCCCCCGAACCACGGGGACGTGGTTTTCCTTTGAAAAAC
ACGATGATAATATGGCCACAACCATGGTGAGCAAGGGCGAGGAGCTGTTCACCGGGGTGGTGCCCATCCT
GGTCGAGCTGGACGGCGACGTAAACGGCCACAAGTTCAGCGTGTCCGGCGAGGGCGAGGGCGATGCCACC
TACGGCAAGCTGACCCTGAAGTTCATCTGCACCACCGGCAAGCTGCCCGTGCCCTGGCCCACCCTCGTGA
CCACCCTGACCTACGGCGTGCAGTGCTTCAGCCGCTACCCCGACCACATGAAGCAGCACGACTTCTTCAA
GTCCGCCATGCCCGAAGGCTACGTCCAGGAGCGCACCATCTTCTTCAAGGACGACGGCAACTACAAGACC
CGCGCCGAGGTGAAGTTCGAGGGCGACACCCTGGTGAACCGCATCGAGCTGAAGGGCATCGACTTCAAGG
AGGACGGCAACATCCTGGGGCACAAGCTGGAGTACAACTACAACAGCCACAACGTCTATATCATGGCCGA
CAAGCAGAAGAACGGCATCAAGGTGAACTTCAAGATCCGCCACAACATCGAGGACGGCAGCGTGCAGCTC
GCCGACCACTACCAGCAGAACACCCCCATCGGCGACGGCCCCGTGCTGCTGCCCGACAACCACTACCTGA
GCACCCAGTCCGCCCTGAGCAAAGACCCCAACGAGAAGCGCGATCACATGGTCCTGCTGGAGTTCGTGAC
CGCCGCCGGGATCACTCTCGGCATGGACGAGCTGTACAAGTAAACCGGTGCTCGAGGTACCGATGAATAG
CTAAGGTCGAGGCCGCAGGTAAGTATCAAGGTTACAAGACAGGTTTAAGGAGACCAATAGAAACTGGGCT
TGTCGAGACAGAGAAGACTCTTGCGTTTCTGATAGGCACCTATTGGTCTTACTGACATCCACTTTGCCTT
TCTCTCCACAGGTGTCGACAATCAACCTCTGGATTACAAAATTTGTGAAAGATTGACTGGTATTCTTAAC
TATGTTGCTCCTTTTACGCTATGTGGATACGCTGCTTTAATGCCTTTGTATCATGCTATTGCTTCCCGTA
TGGCTTTCATTTTCTCCTCCTTGTATAAATCCTGGTTGCTGTCTCTTTATGAGGAGTTGTGGCCCGTTGT
CAGGCAACGTGGCGTGGTGTGCACTGTGTTTGCTGACGCAACCCCCACTGGTTGGGGCATTGCCACCACC
TGTCAGCTCCTTTCCGGGACTTTCGCTTTCCCCCTCCCTATTGCCACGGCGGAACTCATCGCCGCCTGCC
TTGCCCGCTGCTGGACAGGGGCTCGGCTGTTGGGCACTGACAATTCCGTGGTGTTGTCGGGGAAGCTGAC
GTCCTTTCCATGGCTGCTCGCCTGTGTTGCCACCTGGATTCTGCGCGGGACGTCCTTCTGCTACGTCCCT
TCGGCCCTCAATCCAGCGGACCTTCCTTCCCGCGGCCTGCTGCCGGCTCTGCGGCCTCTTCCGCGTCTTC
GCCTTCGCCCTCAGACGAGTCGGATCTCCCTTTGGGCCGCCTCCCCGCCTGGAATTCGAGCTCGGTACGA
TCAGCCTCGACTGTGCCTTCTAGTTGCCAGCCATCTGTTGTTTGCCCCTCCCCCGTGCCTTCCTTGACCC
TGGAAGGTGCCACTCCCACTGTCCTTTCCTAATAAAATGAGGAAATTGCATCGCATTGTCTGAGTAGGTG
TCATTCTATTCTGGGGGGTGGGGTGGGGCAGGACAGCAAGGGGGAGGATTGGGAAGACAATAGCCCAGCT
TTTGTTCCCTTTAGTGAGGGTTAATTGCGCGCTTGGCGTAATCATGGTCATAGCTGTTTCCTGTGTGAAA
TTGTTATCCGCTAATTCACTCCTCAGGTGCAGGCTGCCTATCAGAAGGTGGTGGCTGGTGTGGCCAATGC
CCTGGCTCACAAATACCACTGAGATCTTTTTCCCTCTGCCAAAAATTATGGGGACATCATGAAGCCCCTT
GAGCATCTGACTTCTGGCTAATAAAGGAAATTTATTTTCATTGCAATAGTGTGTTGGAATTTTTTGTGTC
TCTCACTCGGAAGGACATATGGGAGGGCAAATCATTTAAAACATCAGAATGAGTATTTGGTTTAGAGTTT
GGCAACATATGCCCATATGCTGGCTGCCATGAACAAAGGTTGGCTATAAAGAGGTCATCAGTATATGAAA
CAGCCCCCTGCTGTCCATTCCTTATTCCATAGAAAAGCCTTGACTTGAGGTTAGATTTTTTTTATATTTT
GTTTTGTGTTATTTTTTTCTTTAACATCCCTAAAATTTTCCTTACATGTTTTACTAGCCAGATTTTTCCT
CCTCTCCTGACTACTCCCAGTCATAGCTGTCCCTCTTCTCTTATGGAGATCGGCCGGCCGCCGGCGTCGA
CGCGCGCGGCCGCGGCGCGCCGTTGCTGGCGTTTTTCCATAGGCTCCGCCCCCCTGACGAGCATCACAAA
AATCGACGCTCAAGTCAGAGGTGGCGAAACCCGACAGGACTATAAAGATACCAGGCGTTTCCCCCTGGAA
GCTCCCTCGTGCGCTCTCCTGTTCCGACCCTGCCGCTTACCGGATACCTGTCCGCCTTTCTCCCTTCGGG
AAGCGTGGCGCTTTCTCATAGCTCACGCTGTAGGTATCTCAGTTCGGTGTAGGTCGTTCGCTCCAAGCTG
GGCTGTGTGCACGAACCCCCCGTTCAGCCCGACCGCTGCGCCTTATCCGGTAACTATCGTCTTGAGTCCA
ACCCGGTAAGACACGACTTATCGCCACTGGCAGCAGCCACTGGTAACAGGATTAGCAGAGCGAGGTATGT
AGGCGGTGCTACAGAGTTCTTGAAGTGGTGGCCTAACTACGGCTACACTAGAAGAACAGTATTTGGTATC
TGCGCTCTGCTGAAGCCAGTTACCTTCGGAAAAAGAGTTGGTAGCTCTTGATCCGGCAAACAAACCACCG
CTGGTAGCGGTGGTTTTTTTGTTTGCAAGCAGCAGATTACGCGCAGAAAAAAAGGATCTCAAGAAGATCC
TTTGATCTTTTCTACGGGGTCTGACGCTCAGTGGAACGAAAACTCACGTTAAGGGATTTTGGTCATGAGA
TTATCAAAAAGGATCTTCACCTAGATCCTTTTAAATTAAAAATGAAGTTTTAAATCAATCTAAAGTATAT
ATGAGTAAACTTGGTCTGACAGTTACCAATGCTTAATCAGTGAGGCACCTATCTCAGCGATCTGTCTATT
TCGTTCATCCATAGTTGCCTGACTCCCCGTCGTGTAGATAACTACGATACGGGAGGGCTTACCATCTGGC
CCCAGTGCTGCAATGATACCGCGAGACCCACGCTCACCGGCTCCAGATTTATCAGCAATAAACCAGCCAG
CCGGAAGGGCCGAGCGCAGAAGTGGTCCTGCAACTTTATCCGCCTCCATCCAGTCTATTAATTGTTGCCG
GGAAGCTAGAGTAAGTAGTTCGCCAGTTAATAGTTTGCGCAACGTTGTTGCCATTGCTACAGGCATCGTG
GTGTCACGCTCGTCGTTTGGTATGGCTTCATTCAGCTCCGGTTCCCAACGATCAAGGCGAGTTACATGAT
CCCCCATGTTGTGCAAAAAAGCGGTTAGCTCCTTCGGTCCTCCGATCGTTGTCAGAAGTAAGTTGGCCGC
AGTGTTATCACTCATGGTTATGGCAGCACTGCATAATTCTCTTACTGTCATGCCATCCGTAAGATGCTTT
TCTGTGACTGGTGAGTACTCAACCAAGTCATTCTGAGAATAGTGTATGCGGCGACCGAGTTGCTCTTGCC
CGGCGTCAATACGGGATAATACCGCGCCACATAGCAGAACTTTAAAAGTGCTCATCATTGGAAAACGTTC
TTCGGGGCGAAAACTCTCAAGGATCTTACCGCTGTTGAGATCCAGTTCGATGTAACCCACTCGTGCACCC
AACTGATCTTCAGCATCTTTTACTTTCACCAGCGTTTCTGGGTGAGCAAAAACAGGAAGGCAAAATGCCG
CAAAAAAGGGAATAAGGGCGACACGGAAATGTTGAATACTCATACTCTTCCTTTTTCAATATTATTGAAG
CATTTATCAGGGTTATTGTCTCATGAGCGGATACATATTTGAATGTATTTAGAAAAATAAACAAATAGGG
GTTCCGCGCACATTTCCCCGAAAAGTGCCACCTGACGTCTAAGAAACCATTATTATCATGACATTAACCT
ATAAAAATAGGCGTATCACGAGGCCCTTTCGTCTACGCGCGCGCCGGCGGCGCGCCGTCGACGGCCGGCC
GCGGCCGC
